>Addgene plasmid #203849 | AAV-U6-sgRNA-hSyn1-DIO-EYFP-KASH | addgene full sequence | sequence record 426324 | Addgene NGS Result
CCTGCAGGCAGCTGCGCGCTCGCTCGCTCACTGAGGCCGCCCGGGCGTCGGGCGACCTTTGGTCGCCCGG
CCTCAGTGAGCGAGCGAGCGCGCAGAGAGGGAGTGGCCAACTCCATCACTAGGGGTTCCTGCGGCCGCAC
GCGTAAGCTTTGCAAAGAGGGCCTATTTCCCATGATTCCTTCATATTTGCATATACGATACAAGGCTGTT
AGAGAGATAATTGGAATTAATTTGACTGTAAACACAAAGATATTAGTACAAAATACGTGACGTAGAAAGT
AATAATTTCTTGGGTAGTTTGCAGTTTTAAAATTATGTTTTAAAATGGACTATCATATGCTTACCGTAAC
TTGAAAGTATTTCGATTTCTTGGCTTTATATATCTTGTGGAAAGGACGAAACACCGGAAGAGCGAGCTCT
TCTGTTTTAGAGCTAGAAATAGCAAGTTAAAATAAGGCTAGTCCGTTATCAACTTGAAAAAGTGGCACCG
AGTCGGTGCTTTTTTTCTAGACTGCAGAGGGCCCTGCGTATGTGCGTATGAGTGCAAGTGGGTTTTAGGA
CCAGGATGAGGCGGGGTGGGGGTGCCTACCTGACGACCGACCCCGACCCACTGGACAAGCACCCAACCCC
CATTCCCCAAATTGCGCATCCCCTATCAGAGAGGGGGAGGGGAAACAGGATGCGGCGAGGCGCGTGCGCA
CTGCCAGCTTCAGCACCGCGGACAGTGCCTTCGCCCCCGCCTGGCGGCGCGCGCCACCGCCGCCTCAGCA
CTGAAGGCGCGCTGACGTCACTCGCCGGTCCCCCGCAAACTCCCCTTCCCGGCCACCTTGGTCGCGTCCG
CGCCGCCGCCGGCCCAGCCGGACCGCACCACGCGAGGCACGAGATAGGGGGGCACGGGCGCGACCATCTG
CGCTGCGGCGCCGGCGACTCAGCGCTGCCTCAGTCTGCGGTGGGCAGCGGAGGAGTCGTGTCGTGCCTGA
GAGCGCAGGGTACCGGATCCTCTAGAGTCGACTCCGGAATAACTTCGTATAGGATACTTTATACGAAGTT
ATGCAGAATGGTAGCTGGATTGTAGCTGCTATTAGCAATATGAAACCTCTTAATAACTTCGTATAGCATA
CATTATACGAAGTTATGGCGCGCCTTAGGTGGGAGGTGGCCCGTTGGTGTACCGCAGCATGGGGTAGAAG
GATCGGGCAAAGTTGTTGGCCTGGGTGCAGCTGTAGTCATCTTCAGAGGCAGGTAGCAGGCAGGCCAGGA
GCAGCAGCAGCAGCAGAAGCAGCTGCAACGGTAGCGCTGCCCTGATCACCCTTGAGAGGAAGGAGCGTCT
CGGCTGGGAGCTGCCGGGGCTGTCGAGGTGGGGCATCCTGCTGTCTGTCTCCTCCTCCTCCTCTCGAGAT
CTGAGTCCGGACTTGTACAGCTCGTCCATGCCGAGAGTGATCCCGGCGGCGGTCACGAACTCCAGCAGGA
CCATGTGATCGCGCTTCTCGTTGGGGTCTTTGCTCAGGGCGGACTGGTAGCTCAGGTAGTGGTTGTCGGG
CAGCAGCACGGGGCCGTCGCCGATGGGGGTGTTCTGCTGGTAGTGGTCGGCGAGCTGCACGCTGCCGTCC
TCGATGTTGTGGCGGATCTTGAAGTTCACCTTGATGCCGTTCTTCTGCTTGTCGGCCATGATATAGACGT
TGTGGCTGTTGTAGTTGTACTCCAGCTTGTGCCCCAGGATGTTGCCGTCCTCCTTGAAGTCGATGCCCTT
CAGCTCGATGCGGTTCACCAGGGTGTCGCCCTCGAACTTCACCTCGGCGCGGGTCTTGTAGTTGCCGTCG
TCCTTGAAGAAGATGGTGCGCTCCTGGACGTAGCCTTCGGGCATGGCGGACTTGAAGAAGTCGTGCTGCT
TCATGTGGTCGGGGTAGCGGGCGAAGCACTGCAGGCCGTAGCCGAAGGTGGTCACGAGGGTGGGCCAGGG
CACGGGCAGCTTGCCGGTGGTGCAGATGAACTTCAGGGTCAGCTTGCCGTAGGTGGCATCGCCCTCGCCC
TCGCCGGACACGCTGAACTTGTGGCCGTTTACGTCGCCGTCCAGCTCGACCAGGATGGGCACCACCCCGG
TGAACAGCTCCTCGCCCTTGCTCACCATGGTGGCGCTAGCATAACTTCGTATAAAGTATCCTATACGAAG
TTATTTGCCTTAACCCAGAAATTATCACTGTTATTCTTTAGAATGGTGCAAAGAATAACTTCGTATAATG
TATGCTATACGAAGTTATGGCGCGCCTTAGGTGGGAGGTGGCCCGTTGGTGTACCGCAGCATGGGGTAGA
AGGATCGGGCAAAGTTGTTGGCCTGGGTGCAGCTGTAGTCATCTTCAGAGGCAGGTAGCAGGCAGGCCAG
GAGCAGCAGCAGCAGCAGAAGCAGCTGCAACGGTAGCGCTGCCCTGATCACCCTTGAGAGGAAGGAGCGT
CTCGGCTGGGAGCTGCCGGGGCTGTCGAGGTGGGGCATCCTGCTGTCTGTCTCCTCCTCCTCCTCTCGAG
ATCTGAGTCCGGACTTGTACAGCTCGTCCATGCCGAGAGTGATCCCGGCGGCGGTCACGAACTCCAGCAG
GACCATGTGATCGCGCTTCTCGTTGGGGTCTTTGCTCAGGGCGGACTGGTAGCTCAGGTAGTGGTTGTCG
GGCAGCAGCACGGGGCCGTCGCCGATGGGGGTGTTCTGCTGGTAGTGGTCGGCGAGCTGCACGCTGCCGT
CCTCGATGTTGTGGCGGATCTTGAAGTTCACCTTGATGCCGTTCTTCTGCTTGTCGGCCATGATATAGAC
GTTGTGGCTGTTGTAGTTGTACTCCAGCTTGTGCCCCAGGATGTTGCCGTCCTCCTTGAAGTCGATGCCC
TTCAGCTCGATGCGGTTCACCAGGGTGTCGCCCTCGAACTTCACCTCGGCGCGGGTCTTGTAGTTGCCGT
CGTCCTTGAAGAAGATGGTGCGCTCCTGGACGTAGCCTTCGGGCATGGCGGACTTGAAGAAGTCGTGCTG
CTTCATGTGGTCGGGGTAGCGGGCGAAGCACTGCAGGCCGTAGCCGAAGGTGGTCACGAGGGTGGGCCAG
GGCACGGGCAGCTTGCCGGTGGTGCAGATGAACTTCAGGGTCAGCTTGCCGTAGGTGGCATCGCCCTCGC
CCTCGCCGGACACGCTGAACTTGTGGCCGTTTACGTCGCCGTCCAGCTCGACCAGGATGGGCACCACCCC
GGTGAACAGCTCCTCGCCCTTGCTCACCATGGTGGCGCTAGCATAACTTCGTATAAAGTATCCTATACGA
AGTTATTTGCCTTAACCCAGAAATTATCACTGTTATTCTTTAGAATGGTGCAAAGAATAACTTCGTATAA
TGTATGCTATACGAAGTTATGAATTCGATATCAAGCTTATCGATAATCAACCTCTGGATTACAAAATTTG
TGAAAGATTGACTGGTATTCTTAACTATGTTGCTCCTTTTACGCTATGTGGATACGCTGCTTTAATGCCT
TTGTATCATGCTATTGCTTCCCGTATGGCTTTCATTTTCTCCTCCTTGTATAAATCCTGGTTGCTGTCTC
TTTATGAGGAGTTGTGGCCCGTTGTCAGGCAACGTGGCGTGGTGTGCACTGTGTTTGCTGACGCAACCCC
CACTGGTTGGGGCATTGCCACCACCTGTCAGCTCCTTTCCGGGACTTTCGCTTTCCCCCTCCCTATTGCC
ACGGCGGAACTCATCGCCGCCTGCCTTGCCCGCTGCTGGACAGGGGCTCGGCTGTTGGGCACTGACAATT
CCGTGGTGTTGTCGGGGAAATCATCGTCCTTTCCTTGGCTGCTCGCCTATGTTGCCACCTGGATTCTGCG
CGGGACGTCCTTCTGCTACGTCCCTTCGGCCCTCAATCCAGCGGACCTTCCTTCCCGCGGCCTGCTGCCG
GCTCTGCGGCCTCTTCCGCGTCTTCGCCTTCGCCCTCAGACGAGTCGGATCTCCCTTTGGGCCGCCTCCC
CGCATCGATACCGAGCGCTGCTCGAGAGATCTACGGGTGGCATCCCTGTGACCCCTCCCCAGTGCCTCTC
CTGGCCCTGGAAGTTGCCACTCCAGTGCCCACCAGCCTTGTCCTAATAAAATTAAGTTGCATCATTTTGT
CTGACTAGGTGTCCTTCTATAATATTATGGGGTGGAGGGGGGTGGTATGGAGCAAGGGGCAAGTTGGGAA
GACAACCTGTAGGGCCTGCGGGGTCTATTGGGAACCAAGCTGGAGTGCAGTGGCACAATCTTGGCTCACT
GCAATCTCCGCCTCCTGGGTTCAAGCGATTCTCCTGCCTCAGCCTCCCGAGTTGTTGGGATTCCAGGCAT
GCATGACCAGGCTCAGCTAATTTTTGTTTTTTTGGTAGAGACGGGGTTTCACCATATTGGCCAGGCTGGT
CTCCAACTCCTAATCTCAGGTGATCTACCCACCTTGGCCTCCCAAATTGCTGGGATTACAGGCGTGAACC
ACTGCTCCCTTCCCTGTCCTTCTGATTTTGTAGGTAACCACGTGCGGACCGAGCGGCCGCAGGAACCCCT
AGTGATGGAGTTGGCCACTCCCTCTCTGCGCGCTCGCTCGCTCACTGAGGCCGGGCGACCAAAGGTCGCC
CGACGCCCGGGCTTTGTCCGGGCGGCCTCAGTGAGCGAGCGAGCGCGCAGCTGCCTGCAGGGGCGCCTGA
TGCGGTATTTTCTCCTTACGCATCTGTGCGGTATTTCACACCGCATA
[95 nt withheld, positions 4738-4832]
T
[46 nt withheld, positions 4834-4879]
C
[141 nt withheld, positions 4881-5021]
CCTTTGACGTTGGAGTCCACGTTCTTT
[37 nt withheld, positions 5049-5085]
ACTCTATCTCGGGCTATTCTTTTGATTTATAAGGGATTTTGCCGATTTCGGTCTATTGGTTAAAAAATGA
GCTGATTTAACAAAAATTTAACGCGAATTTTAACAAAATATTAACGTTTACAATTTTATGGTGCACTCTC
AGTACAATCTGCTCTGATGCCGCATAGTTAAGCCAGCCCCGACACCCGCCAACACCCGCTGACGCGCCCT
GACGGGCTTGTCTGCTCCCGGCATCCGCTTACAGACAAGCTGTGACCGTCTCCGGGAGCTGCATGTGTCA
GAGGTTTTCACCGTCATCACCGAAACGCGCGAGACGAAAGGGCCTCGTGATACGCCTATTTTTATAGGTT
AATGTCATGATAATAATGGTTTCTTAGACGTCAGGTGGCACTTTTCGGGGAAATGTGCGCGGAACCCCTA
TTTGTTTATTTTTCTAAATACATTCAAATATGTATCCGCTCATGAGACAATAACCCTGATAAATGCTTCA
ATAATATTGAAAAAGGAAGAGTATGAGTATTCAACATTTCCGTGTCGCCCTTATTCCCTTTTTTGCGGCA
TTTTGCCTTCCTGTTTTTGCTCACCCAGAAACGCTGGTGAAAGTAAAAGATGCTGAAGATCAGTTGGGTG
CACGAGTGGGTTACATCGAACTGGATCTCAACAGCGGTAAGATCCTTGAGAGTTTTCGCCCCGAAGAACG
TTTTCCAATGATGAGCACTTTTAAAGTTCTGCTATGTGGCGCGGTATTATCCCGTATTGACGCCGGGCAA
GAGCAACTCGGTCGCCGCATACACTATTCTCAGAATGACTTGGTTGAGTACTCACCAGTCACAGAAAAGC
ATCTTACGGATGGCATGACAGTAAGAGAATTATGCAGTGCTGCCATAACCATGAGTGATAACACTGCGGC
CAACTTACTTCTGACAACGATCGGAGGACCGAAGGAGCTAACCGCTTTTTTGCACAACATGGGGGATCAT
GTAACTCGCCTTGATCGTTGGGAACCGGAGCTGAATGAAGCCATACCAAACGACGAGCGTGACACCACGA
TGCCTGTAGCAATGGCAACAACGTTGCGCAAACTATTAACTGGCGAACTACTTACTCTAGCTTCCCGGCA
ACAATTAATAGACTGGATGGAGGCGGATAAAGTTGCAGGACCACTTCTGCGCTCGGCCCTTCCGGCTGGC
TGGTTTATTGCTGATAAATCTGGAGCCGGTGAGCGTGGGTCTCGCGGTATCATTGCAGCACTGGGGCCAG
ATGGTAAGCCCTCCCGTATCGTAGTTATCTACACGACGGGGAGTCAGGCAACTATGGATGAACGAAATAG
ACAGATCGCTGAGATAGGTGCCTCACTGATTAAGCATTGGTAACTGTCAGACCAAGTTTACTCATATATA
CTTTAGATTGATTTAAAACTTCATTTTTAATTTAAAAGGATCTAGGTGAAGATCCTTTTTGATAATCTCA
TGACCAAAATCCCTTAACGTGAGTTTTCGTTCCACTGAGCGTCAGACCCCGTAGAAAAGATCAAAGGATC
TTCTTGAGATCCTTTTTTTCTGCGCGTAATCTGCTGCTTGCAAACAAAAAAACCACCGCTACCAGCGGTG
GTTTGTTTGCCGGATCAAGAGCTACCAACTCTTTTTCCGAAGGTAACTGGCTTCAGCAGAGCGCAGATAC
CAAATACTGTTCTTCTAGTGTAGCCGTAGTTAGGCCACCACTTCAAGAACTCTGTAGCACCGCCTACATA
CCTCGCTCTGCTAATCCTGTTACCAGTGGCTGCTGCCAGTGGCGATAAGTCGTGTCTTACCGGGTTGGAC
TCAAGACGATAGTTACCGGATAAGGCGCAGCGGTCGGGCTGAACGGGGGGTTCGTGCACACAGCCCAGCT
TGGAGCGAACGACCTACACCGAACTGAGATACCTACAGCGTGAGCTATGAGAAAGCGCCACGCTTCCCGA
AGGGAGAAAGGCGGACAGGTATCCGGTAAGCGGCAGGGTCGGAACAGGAGAGCGCACGAGGGAGCTTCCA
GGGGGAAACGCCTGGTATCTTTATAGTCCTGTCGGGTTTCGCCACCTCTGACTTGAGCGTCGATTTTTGT
GATGCTCGTCAGGGGGGCGGAGCCTATGGAAAAACGCCAGCAACGCGGCCTTTTTACGGTTCCTGGCCTT
TTGCTGGCCTTTTGCTCACATGT
Features (pLannotate 1.2.2; 30 found; start..end, strand, type, name):
     12..39      +  repeat_region  AAV2 ITR (fragment): inverted terminal repeat of adeno-associated virus serotype 2 inverted
     68..95      +  repeat_region  AAV2 ITR (fragment): inverted terminal repeat of adeno-associated virus serotype 2 inverted
    157..397     +  promoter       U6 promoter: RNA polymerase III promoter for human U6 snRNA
    424..499     +  misc_RNA       gRNA scaffold: guide RNA scaffold for the Streptococcus pyogenes CRISPR/Cas9 system
    541..988     +  promoter       hSyn promoter: human synapsin I promoter; confers neuron-specific expression (Kügler et al., 2003)
    995..1012    +  misc_feature   MCS (fragment): pUC18/19 multiple cloning site
   1019..1052    +  protein_bind   lox2272: Cre-mediated recombination occurs in the 8-bp core sequence (GGATACTT). lox2272 sites are compatible with each other, but incompatible with loxP or loxN sites (Lee and Saito, 1988). Cre recombinase
   1053..1102    -  intron         β-globin intron (fragment): internally truncated intron from human β-globin
   1103..1136    +  protein_bind   loxP: Cre-mediated recombination occurs in the 8-bp core sequence (GCATACAT). Cre recombinase
   1148..1420    -  CDS            SYNE3 (fragment): SYNE3_HUMAN - Also known as C14orf139 From Homo sapiens (Human).
   1412..2128    -  CDS            EYFP: EYFP is a basic (constitutively fluorescent) green/yellow fluorescent protein published in 1996, derived from Aequorea victoria. It is reported to be a very rapidly-maturing weak dimer with high acid sensitivity.
   2141..2174    -  protein_bind   lox2272: Cre-mediated recombination occurs in the 8-bp core sequence (GGATACTT). lox2272 sites are compatible with each other, but incompatible with loxP or loxN sites (Lee and Saito, 1988). Cre recombinase
   2175..2224    -  intron         β-globin intron (fragment): internally truncated intron from human β-globin
   2225..2258    -  protein_bind   loxP: Cre-mediated recombination occurs in the 8-bp core sequence (GCATACAT). Cre recombinase
   2270..2542    -  CDS            SYNE3 (fragment): SYNE3_HUMAN - Also known as C14orf139 From Homo sapiens (Human).
   2534..3250    -  CDS            EYFP: EYFP is a basic (constitutively fluorescent) green/yellow fluorescent protein published in 1996, derived from Aequorea victoria. It is reported to be a very rapidly-maturing weak dimer with high acid sensitivity.
   3263..3296    -  protein_bind   lox2272: Cre-mediated recombination occurs in the 8-bp core sequence (GGATACTT). lox2272 sites are compatible with each other, but incompatible with loxP or loxN sites (Lee and Saito, 1988). Cre recombinase
   3297..3346    -  intron         β-globin intron (fragment): internally truncated intron from human β-globin
   3347..3380    -  protein_bind   loxP: Cre-mediated recombination occurs in the 8-bp core sequence (GCATACAT). Cre recombinase
   3381..3405    +  misc_feature   MCS (fragment): pBluescript multiple cloning site
   3405..3993    +  misc_feature   WPRE: woodchuck hepatitis virus posttranscriptional regulatory element
   4025..4501    +  polyA_signal   hGH poly(A) signal: human growth hormone polyadenylation signal
   4541..4681    +  repeat_region  AAV2 ITR: inverted terminal repeat of adeno-associated virus serotype 2 inverted
   4686..4737    -  misc_feature   bom (fragment): basis of mobility region from pBR322
   4756..5211    +  rep_origin     f1 ori (sequence partly withheld): f1 bacteriophage origin of replication; arrow indicates direction of (+) strand synthesis
   5212..5261    -  misc_feature   bom (fragment): basis of mobility region from pBR322
   5363..5398    -  CDS            rop (fragment): Rop protein, which maintains plasmids at low copy number; rop
   5493..5597    +  promoter       AmpR promoter: bla
   5598..6458    +  CDS            AmpR: β-lactamase; bla; confers resistance to ampicillin, carbenicillin, and related antibiotics
   6629..7217    +  rep_origin     ori: high-copy-number ColE1/pMB1/pBR322/pUC origin of replication
