[The description below was written by a language model from this plasmid's Addgene catalogue record and pLannotate feature annotations shown in this document.]
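Description:
AAV-U6-sgRNA-hSyn1-DIO-EYFP-KASH is an adeno-associated virus transfer plasmid (7,278 nt in the sequenced record) that combines an empty guide RNA cassette with a neuron-specific, Cre-dependent nuclear-envelope reporter. It is maintained in bacteria through a high-copy ColE1/pUC-type origin and selected with ampicillin via the β-lactamase gene; an f1 phage origin is also present in the backbone. The payload lies between AAV2 inverted terminal repeats, which allow the intervening DNA to be packaged into AAV particles. The right-hand ITR is annotated in full, while only short fragments of the left one were detected.

Within the ITRs, a human U6 RNA polymerase III promoter precedes an S. pyogenes Cas9 guide RNA scaffold, with no spacer inserted, so a targeting sequence of choice can be cloned in. Downstream, the human synapsin I promoter drives a DIO (double-floxed inverted) cassette: the EYFP-KASH coding sequence sits in antisense orientation between pairs of incompatible lox2272 and loxP sites, so Cre recombination flips and locks it into the sense orientation and expression is limited to Cre-positive neurons. The KASH domain, annotated by similarity to a nesprin (SYNE3) fragment although the catalogue lists mouse as the species, anchors EYFP to the nuclear membrane. A WPRE and the human growth hormone polyadenylation signal follow to enhance and terminate the transcript.

Notably, the sequenced record shows the inverted EYFP-KASH unit and its downstream lox2272/loxP pair twice in tandem; the catalogue does not mention this, and it may reflect an assembly or recombination artefact. The associated work concerns transcriptomics on FACS-purified neuronal nuclei, consistent with use for fluorescently tagging nuclei of defined neuron populations for sorting.
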