Addgene plasmid #203849: AAV-U6-sgRNA-hSyn1-DIO-EYFP-KASH
Purpose: Neuron specific expression of a Cre-dependent EYFP tagged to the nuclear membrane through the KASH domain, with an empty gRNA cassette
Depositing lab: Ivo Spiegel. Depositing organization: Weizmann Institute of Science. Publication: Meso-seq for in-depth transcriptomics in ultra-low amounts of FACS-purified neuronal nuclei. Apelblat D, Roethler O, Bitan L, Keren-Shaul H, Spiegel I. Cell Rep Methods. 2022 Jul 25;2(8):100259. doi: 10.1016/j.crmeth.2022.100259. eCollection 2022 Aug 22. PubMed 36046622.
Backbone
  Vector backbone: AAV
  Vector type: AAV, Cre/Lox
Growth in bacteria
  Bacterial resistance: Ampicillin, 100 μg/mL
  Growth temperature: 30°C
  Growth strain: NEB Stable
  Copy number: High Copy
Gene/Insert
  Gene/Insert name: EYFP-KASH
  Species: M. musculus (mouse)
  Cloning method: Gibson Cloning
Terms and licenses: Academic/Nonprofit Terms; Industry Terms: Not Available to Industry
How to cite: AAV-U6-sgRNA-hSyn1-DIO-EYFP-KASH was a gift from Ivo Spiegel (Addgene plasmid # 203849)
